>Addgene plasmid #156490 | pD649-HAsp-TNFRSF13C-Fc(DAPA)-AviTag-6xHis | addgene full sequence | sequence record 371819 | Addgene NGS Result
GTAGTGAGGAGGCTTTTTTGGAGGCCTAGGCTTTTGCAAAAAGCTCCCGGGAGCTTGTATATCCATTTTC
GGATCTGATCAGCACGTGTTGACAATTAATCATCGGCATAGTATATCGGCATAGTATAATACGACAAGGT
GAGGAACTAAACCATGACCGAGTACAAGCCCACGGTGCGCCTCGCCACCCGCGACGACGTCCCCAGGGCC
GTACGCACCCTCGCCGCCGCGTTCGCCGACTACCCCGCCACGCGCCACACCGTCGATCCGGACCGCCACA
TCGAGCGGGTCACCGAGCTGCAAGAACTCTTCCTCACGCGCGTCGGGCTCGACATCGGCAAGGTGTGGGT
CGCGGACGACGGCGCCGCGGTGGCGGTCTGGACCACGCCGGAGAGCGTCGAAGCGGGGGCGGTGTTCGCC
GAGATCGGCCCGCGCATGGCCGAGTTGAGCGGTTCCCGGCTGGCCGCGCAGCAACAGATGGAAGGCCTCC
TGGCGCCGCACCGGCCCAAGGAGCCCGCGTGGTTCCTGGCCACCGTCGGCGTCTCGCCCGACCACCAGGG
CAAGGGTCTGGGCAGCGCCGTCGTGCTCCCCGGAGTGGAGGCGGCCGAGCGCGCCGGGGTGCCCGCCTTC
CTGGAGACATCCGCGCCCCGCAACCTCCCCTTCTACGAGCGGCTCGGCTTCACCGTCACCGCCGACGTCG
AGGTGCCCGAAGGACCGCGCACCTGGTGCATGACCCGCAAGCCCGGTGCCTGACACGTGCTACGAGATTT
CGATTCCACCGCCGCCTTCTATGAAAGGTTGGGCTTCGGAATCGTTTTCCGGGACGCCGGCTGGATGATC
CTCCAGCGCGGGGATCTCATGCTGGAGTTCTTCGCCCACCCCAACTTGTTTATTGCAGCTTATAATGGTT
ACAAATAAAGCAATAGCATCACAAATTTCACAAATAAAGCATTTTTTTCACTGCATTCTAGTTGTGGTTT
GTCCAAACTCATCAATGTATCTTATCATGTCTGTATACCGTCGACCTCTAGCTAGAGCTTGGCGTAATCA
TGGTCATTACCAATGCTTAATCAGTGAGGCACCTATCTCAGCGATCTGTCTATTTCGTTCATCCATAGTT
GCCTGACTCCCCGTCGTGTAGATAACTACGATACGGGAGGGCTTACCATCTGGCCCCAGCGCTGCGATGA
TACCGCGAGAACCACGCTCACCGGCTCCGGATTTATCAGCAATAAACCAGCCAGCCGGAAGGGCCGAGCG
CAGAAGTGGTCCTGCAACTTTATCCGCCTCCATCCAGTCTATTAATTGTTGCCGGGAAGCTAGAGTAAGT
AGTTCGCCAGTTAATAGTTTGCGCAACGTTGTTGCCATCGCTACAGGCATCGTGGTGTCACGCTCGTCGT
TTGGTATGGCTTCATTCAGCTCCGGTTCCCAACGATCAAGGCGAGTTACATGATCCCCCATGTTGTGCAA
AAAAGCGGTTAGCTCCTTCGGTCCTCCGATCGTTGTCAGAAGTAAGTTGGCCGCAGTGTTATCACTCATG
GTTATGGCAGCACTGCATAATTCTCTTACTGTCATGCCATCCGTAAGATGCTTTTCTGTGACTGGTGAGT
ACTCAACCAAGTCATTCTGAGAATAGTGTATGCGGCGACCGAGTTGCTCTTGCCCGGCGTCAATACGGGA
TAATACCGCGCCACATAGCAGAACTTTAAAAGTGCTCATCATTGGAAAACGTTCTTCGGGGCGAAAACTC
TCAAGGATCTTACCGCTGTTGAGATCCAGTTCGATGTAACCCACTCGTGCACCCAACTGATCTTCAGCAT
CTTTTACTTTCACCAGCGTTTCTGGGTGAGCAAAAACAGGAAGGCAAAATGCCGCAAAAAAGGGAATAAG
GGCGACACGGAAATGTTGAATACTCATATTCTTCCTTTTTCAATATTATTGAAGCATTTATCAGGGTTAT
TGTCTCATGAGCGGATACATATTTGAATGTATTTAGAAAAATAAACAAATAGGGGTCAGTGTTACAACCA
ATTAACCAATTCTGAACATTATCGCGAGCCCATTTATACCTGAATATGGCTCATAACACCCCTTGCTCAT
GACCAAAATCCCTTAACGTGAGTTACGCGCGCGTCGTTCCACTGAGCGTCAGACCCCGTAGAAAAGATCA
AAGGATCTTCTTGAGATCCTTTTTTTCTGCGCGTAATCTGCTGCTTGCAAACAAAAAAACCACCGCTACC
AGCGGTGGTTTGTTTGCCGGATCAAGAGCTACCAACTCTTTTTCCGAAGGTAACTGGCTTCAGCAGAGCG
CAGATACCAAATACTGTTCTTCTAGTGTAGCCGTAGTTAGCCCACCACTTCAAGAACTCTGTAGCACCGC
CTACATACCTCGCTCTGCTAATCCTGTTACCAGTGGCTGCTGCCAGTGGCGATAAGTCGTGTCTTACCGG
GTTGGACTCAAGACGATAGTTACCGGATAAGGCGCAGCGGTCGGGCTGAACGGGGGGTTCGTGCACACAG
CCCAGCTTGGAGCGAACGACCTACACCGAACTGAGATACCTACAGCGTGAGCTATGAGAAAGCGCCACGC
TTCCCGAAGGGAGAAAGGCGGACAGGTATCCGGTAAGCGGCAGGGTCGGAACAGGAGAGCGCACGAGGGA
GCTTCCAGGGGGAAACGCCTGGTATCTTTATAGTCCTGTCGGGTTTCGCCACCTCTGACTTGAGCGTCGA
TTTTTGTGATGCTCGTCAGGGGGGCGGAGCCTATGGAAAAACGCCAGCAACGCGGCCTTTTTACGGTTCC
TGGCCTTTTGCTGGCCTTTTGCTCACATGTTCTTTCCTGCGTTATCCCCTGATTCTGTGGATAACCGTAT
TACCGCCTTTGAGTGAGCTGATACCGCTCGCCGCAGCCGAACGACCGAGCGCAGCGAGTCAGTGAGCGAG
GAAGCGGAAGGCGAGAGTAGGGAACTGCCAGGCATCAAACTAAGCAGAAGGCCCCTGACGGATGGCCTTT
TTGCGTTTCTACAAACTCTTTCTGTGTTGTAAAACGACGGCCAGTCTTAAGCTCGGGCCCCCTGGGCGGT
TCTGATAACGAGTAATCGTTAATCCGCAAATAACGTAAAAACCCGCTTCGGCGGGTTTTTTTATGGGGGG
AGTTTAGGGAAAGAGCATTTGTCAGAATATTTAAGGGCGCCTGTCACTTTGCTTGATATATGAGAATTAT
TTAACCTTATAAATGAGAAAAAAGCAACGCACTTTAAATAAGATACGTTGCTTTTTCGATTGATGAACAC
CTATAATTAAACTATTCATCTATTATTTATGATTTTTTGTATATACAATATTTCTAGTTTGTTAAAGAGA
ATTAAGAAAATAAATCTCGAAAATAATAAAGGGAAAATCAGTTTTTGATATCAAAATTATACATGTCAAC
GATAATACAAAATATAATACAAACTATAAGATGTTATCAGTATTTATTATCATTTAGAATAAATTTTGTG
TCGCCCTTAATTGTGAGCGGATAACAATTACGAGCTTCATGCACAGTGGCGTTGACTCAATATTGGCCAT
TAGCCATATTATTCATTGGTTATATAGCATAAATCAATATTGGCTATTGGCCATTGCATACGTTGTATCT
ATATCATAATATGTACATTTATATTGGCTCATGTCCAATATGACCGCCATGTTGGCATTGATTATTGACT
AGTTATTAATAGTAATCAATTACGGGGTCATTAGTTCATAGCCCATATATGGAGTTCCGCGTTACATAAC
TTACGGTAAATGGCCCGCCTGGCTGACCGCCCAACGACCCCCGCCCATTGACGTCAATAATGACGTATGT
TCCCATAGTAACGCCAATAGGGACTTTCCATTGACGTCAATGGGTGGAGTATTTACGGTAAACTGCCCAC
TTGGCAGTACATCAAGTGTATCATATGCCAAGTACGCCCCCTATTGACGTCAATGACGGTAAATGGCCCG
CCTGGCATTATGCCCAGTACATGACCTTATGGGACTTTCCTACTTGGCAGTACATCTACGTATTAGTCAT
CGCTATTACCATGGTGATGCGGTTTTGGCAGTACATCAATGGGCGTGGATAGCGGTTTGACTCACGGGGA
TTTCCAAGTCTCCACCCCATTGACGTCAATGGGAGTTTGTTTTGGCACCAAAATCAACGGGACTTTCCAA
AATGTCGTAACAACTCCGCCCCATTGACGCAAATGGGCGGTAGGCGTGTACGGTGGGAGGTCTATATAAG
CAGAGCTCGTTTAGTGAACCGTCAGATCGCCTGGAGACGCCATCCACGCTGTTTTGACCTCCATAGAAGA
CACCGGGACCGATCCAGCCTCCGCGGCCGGGAACGGTGCATTGGAACGCGGATTCCCCGTGCCAAGAGTG
ACGTAAGTACCGCCTATAGAGTCTATAGGCCCACCCCCTTGGCTTCGTTAGAACGCGGCTACAATTAATA
CATAACCTTATGTATCATACACATACGATTTAGGTGACACTATAGAATAACATCCACTTTGCCTTTCTCT
CCACAGGTGTCCACTCCCAGGTCCAACTGCACCTCGGTTCTATCGAAAACGCGCCTGCTAGCGCCACCAT
GAAGACCATCATTGCCCTGAGCTACATCTTCTGCCTGGTGTTCGCTGCGGCCGCCATGAGAAGAGGCCCT
AGATCTCTGAGAGGCAGAGATGCCCCTGCTCCTACACCTTGTGTGCCTGCCGAGTGCTTTGATCTGCTCG
TCAGACACTGTGTGGCCTGCGGACTGCTGAGAACCCCTAGACCTAAACCTGCCGGCGCTTCTAGCCCTGC
TCCAAGAACAGCTCTGCAGCCTCAAGAGTCTGTTGGAGCTGGTGCTGGCGAAGCTGCTTTGCCTCTGCCT
GGACTTCTTGGCGCGCCGGGCGGCGACAAGACCCACACCTGCCCCCCCTGCCCAGCTCCAGAACTGCTGG
GAGGGCCTTCCGTGTTCCTGTTCCCCCCCAAGCCCAAGGACACCCTGATGATCAGCAGGACCCCCGAGGT
GACCTGCGTGGTGGTGGCCGTGTCCCACGAGGACCCAGAGGTGAAGTTCAACTGGTACGTGGACGGCGTG
GAGGTGCACAACGCCAAGACCAAGCCCAGAGAGGAGCAGTACAACAGCACCTACAGGGTGGTGTCCGTGC
TGACCGTGCTGCACCAGGACTGGCTGAACGGCAAAGAATACAAGTGCAAAGTCTCCAACAAGGCCCTGGC
TGCCCCAATCGAAAAGACAATCAGCAAGGCCAAGGGCCAGCCACGGGAGCCCCAGGTGTACACCCTGCCC
CCCAGCCGGGAGGAGATGACCAAGAACCAGGTGTCCCTGACCTGTCTGGTGAAGGGCTTCTACCCCAGCG
ATATCGCCGTGGAGTGGGAGAGCAACGGCCAGCCCGAGAACAACTACAAGACCACCCCCCCAGTGCTGGA
CAGCGACGGCAGCTTCTTCCTGTACAGCAAGCTGACCGTGGACAAGTCCAGGTGGCAGCAGGGCAACGTG
TTCAGCTGCAGCGTGATGCACGAGGCCCTGCACAACCACTACACCCAGAAGTCCCTGAGCCTGAGCCCCG
GCGGCAGCGGTCTTAATGATATTTTCGAGGCTCAGAAGATTGAGTGGCATGAACACCACCACCATCACCA
CTAAGGCCGGCCTGTAGTCACTGGCACAACGCGTTACCCGGTAAGCCAATCGGGTATACACGGTCGTCAT
ACTGCAGACAGGGTTCTTCTACTTTGCAAGATAGTCTTGAGTAGTAAAATAAATAGATAGAGAAAATCAG
CCTCGACTGTGCCTTCTAGTTGCCAGCCATCTGTTGTTTGCCCCTCCCCCGTGCCTTCCTTGACCCTGGA
AGGTGCCACTCCCACTGTCCTTTCCTAATAAAATGAGGAAATTGCATCACAACACTCAACCCTATCTCGG
TCTATTCTTTTGATTTATAAGGGATTTTGCCGATTTCGGCCTATTGGTTAAAAAATGAGCTGATTTAACA
AAAATTTAACGCGAATTAATTCTGTGGAATGTGTGTCAGTTAGGGTGTGGAAAGTCCCCAGGCTCCCCAG
CAGGCAGAAGTATGCAAAGCATGCATCTCAATTAGTCAGCAACCAGGTGTGGAAAGTCCCCAGGCTCCCC
AGCAGGCAGAAGTATGCAAAGCATGCATCTCAATTAGTCAGCAACCATAGTCCCGCCCCTAACTCCGCCC
ATCCCGCCCCTAACTCCGCCCAGTTCCGCCCATTCTCCGCCCCATGGCTGACTAATTTTTTTTATTTATG
CAGAGGCCGAGGCCGCCTCTGCCTCTGAGCTATTCCAGAA
Features (pLannotate 1.2.2; 21 found; start..end, strand, type, name):
     88..135     +  promoter       EM7 promoter: synthetic bacterial promoter&nbsp
    154..753     +  CDS            PuroR (fragment): puromycin N-acetyltransferase; pac from Streptomyces; confers resistance to puromycin
    763..888     +  CDS            ble (fragment): BLE_KLEPN - Experimental evidence at protein level: Swiss-Prot protein existence level 1. Binding protein with a strong affinity to the bleomycin family of antibiotics. Binds to CL990; an antimitotic-antibiotic compound. From Klebsiella pneumoniae.
    883..1004    +  polyA_signal   SV40 poly(A) signal: SV40 polyadenylation signal
   1057..1917    -  CDS            AmpR: β-lactamase; bla; confers resistance to ampicillin, carbenicillin, and related antibiotics
   1920..2016    -  promoter       AmpR promoter (fragment): bla
   2046..2070    -  CDS            KanR (fragment): aminoglycoside phosphotransferase; aph(3')-Ia; confers resistance to kanamycin
   2181..2769    +  rep_origin     ori: high-copy-number ColE1/pMB1/pBR322/pUC origin of replication
   2994..3011    +  terminator     rrnB T2 terminator (fragment): transcription terminator T2 from the E. coli rrnB gene
   3036..3055    -  CDS            lacZα (fragment): LacZα fragment of β-galactosidase; lacZ fragment
   3511..3527    +  protein_bind   lac operator: The lac repressor binds to the lac operator to inhibit transcription in E. coli. This inhibition can be relieved by adding lactose or isopropyl-β-D-thiogalactopyranoside (IPTG). lac repressor encoded by lacI
   3770..4073    +  enhancer       CMV enhancer: human cytomegalovirus immediate early enhancer
   4074..4277    +  promoter       CMV promoter: human cytomegalovirus (CMV) immediate early promoter
   4413..4456    +  intron         CMV intron (fragment): modified intron A from human cytomegalovirus
   4508..4526    +  promoter       SP6 promoter: promoter for bacteriophage SP6 RNA polymerase
   4530..4567    +  CDS            IgH signal sequence (fragment): signal sequence from the mouse immunoglobulin heavy chain variable region
   4676..4918    +  CDS            TNFRSF13C (fragment): TR13C_HUMAN - Also known as BAFFR, BR3. Experimental evidence at protein level: Swiss-Prot protein existence level 1. B-cell receptor specific for TNFSF13B/TALL1/BAFF/BLyS. Promotes the survival of mature B-cells and the B-cell response. From Homo sapiens (Human).
   4925..5602    +  CDS            IGHG1 (fragment): IGHG1_HUMAN - Experimental evidence at protein level: Swiss-Prot protein existence level 1. Constant region of immunoglobulin heavy chains. Immunoglobulins, also known as antibodies, are membrane-bound or secreted glycoproteins produced by B lymphocytes. In the recognition phase of humoral immunity, the membrane-bound immunoglobulins serve as receptors which, upon binding of a specific antigen, trigger the clonal expansion and differentiation of B lymphocytes into immunoglobulins- secreting plasma cells. Secreted immunoglobulins mediate the effector phase of humoral immunity, which results in
   5817..5928    +  polyA_signal   bGH poly(A) signal: bovine growth hormone polyadenylation signal
   5929..6037    +  rep_origin     f1 ori (fragment): f1 bacteriophage origin of replication; arrow indicates direction of (+) strand synthesis
   6051..40      +  promoter       SV40 promoter (across the origin): SV40 enhancer and early promoter
