[The description below was written by a language model from this plasmid's Addgene catalogue record and pLannotate feature annotations shown in this document.]
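Description:
pD649-HAsp-TNFRSF13C-Fc(DAPA)-AviTag-6xHis is a mammalian expression plasmid built on the pD649 backbone for producing a secreted, soluble form of the human BAFF receptor (TNFRSF13C, also called BAFF-R, BR3 or CD268). It is propagated in E. coli as a high-copy plasmid through a ColE1/pUC-type origin with ampicillin selection from the β-lactamase gene. The sequenced record is 6,340 nt, consistent with the stated backbone plus a 234 bp insert.

Expression is driven by the CMV immediate-early enhancer and promoter, followed by a fragment of CMV intron A and an SP6 promoter that could allow in vitro transcription and also serves as a sequencing primer site. The open reading frame begins with a secretion leader: the plasmid name indicates an HA signal peptide, although the automated annotation matches part of this region to a mouse IgH signal sequence. The TNFRSF13C extracellular domain is cloned between preserved NotI and AscI sites and is fused in frame to a human IgG1 Fc region, ending at a bGH polyadenylation signal. According to the record, the Fc carries the D265A and P329A (DAPA) substitutions, which are generally used to reduce Fc effector binding. It is followed by an AviTag for site-specific biotinylation by BirA and a 6xHis tag for metal-affinity purification; these two tags were not picked up in the feature table.

A separate SV40 promoter/EM7 cassette drives a puromycin resistance gene with an SV40 poly(A) signal, offering selection in mammalian cells. The remaining short fragment hits (ble, KanR, lacZα, f1 ori) look like backbone remnants. The plasmid belongs to a collection made for screening human cell-surface protein interactions, and the depositor notes that some members may carry an IS4-like transposase insertion upstream of the CMV promoter. No such element is annotated here.
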