Addgene plasmid #156490: pD649-HAsp-TNFRSF13C-Fc(DAPA)-AviTag-6xHis
Purpose: Mammalian expression of cell-surface protein extracellular domain fused to Fc(DAPA)-Avi-6xHis. Protein is secreted from cells.
Depositing lab: Chris Garcia. Depositing organization: Stanford University. Publication: A Human IgSF Cell-Surface Interactome Reveals a Complex Network of Protein-Protein Interactions. Wojtowicz WM, Vielmetter J, Fernandes RA, Siepe DH, Eastman CL, Chisholm GB, Cox S, Klock H, Anderson PW, Rue SM, Miller JJ, Glaser SM, Bragstad ML, Vance J, Lam AW, Lesley SA, Zinn K, Garcia KC. Cell. 2020 Aug 20;182(4):1027-1043.e17. doi: 10.1016/j.cell.2020.07.025. PubMed 32822567.
Backbone
  Vector backbone: pD649
  Backbone size w/o insert (bp): 6106
  Vector type: Mammalian Expression
Growth in bacteria
  Bacterial resistance: Ampicillin, 100 μg/mL
  Growth temperature: 37°C
  Growth strain: DH5alpha
  Copy number: High Copy
Gene/Insert
  Gene/Insert name: TNFRSF13C (alt name: TR13C)
  Species: H. sapiens (human)
  Insert size (bp): 234
  Mutation: Fc region of human IgG contains D265A and P329A mutations (DAPA)
  Entrez Gene: TNFRSF13C (a.k.a. BAFF-R, BAFFR, BROMIX, CD268, CVID4, prolixin)
  Promoter: CMV/SP6
  Tag / fusion protein: Fc(DAPA)-AviTag-6xHis (C terminal on backbone)
  Cloning method: Restriction Enzyme; 5′ cloning site GCGGCCGC (not destroyed); 3′ cloning site GGCGCGCC (not destroyed)
  Sequencing primers: 5′ ATTTAGGTGACACTATAG; 3′ CACGTACCAGTTGAACTTCACC
Resource information
  A portion of this plasmid was derived from a plasmid made by: synthesis by ThermoFisher
Terms and licenses: Academic/Nonprofit Terms; Industry Terms: Not Available to Industry
Depositor comments: Some plasmids in this collection may have an IS4-like element ISVsa5 family transposase upstream of the CMV promoter.
How to cite: pD649-HAsp-TNFRSF13C-Fc(DAPA)-AviTag-6xHis was a gift from Chris Garcia (Addgene plasmid # 156490 ; http://n2t.net/addgene:156490 ; RRID:Addgene_156490)
